Addgene plasmid #145467: pGBW-m4046260
Purpose: Yeast Expression plasmid for SARS-CoV-2 nsp11
Depositing lab: Ginkgo Bioworks & Benjie Chen. Depositing organization: Ginkgo Bioworks.
Backbone
  Vector backbone: AmpR; 2u URA3
  Backbone size w/o insert (bp): 4078
  Vector type: Yeast Expression
  Selectable markers: URA3
Growth in bacteria
  Bacterial resistance: Ampicillin, 100 μg/mL
  Growth temperature: 37°C
  Growth strain: DH5alpha
  Copy number: High Copy
Gene/Insert
  Gene/Insert name: SARS-CoV-2 nsp11
  Species: S. cerevisiae (budding yeast); Severe acute respiratory syndrome coronavirus 2
  Insert size (bp): 32
  Mutation: wt
  Entrez Gene: ORF1ab (a.k.a. GU280_gp01)
  Promoter: pTEF1
  Tag / fusion protein: Cleavable thrombin;6xHIS (C terminal on backbone)
  Cloning method: Unknown
Resource information
  A portion of this plasmid was derived from a plasmid made by: GinkgoBioworks
Depositor comments: NCBI Reference Sequence: YP_009725312.1Created by gene synthesis with Not1 site.
How to cite: pGBW-m4046260 was a gift from Ginkgo Bioworks & Benjie Chen (Addgene plasmid # 145467 ; http://n2t.net/addgene:145467 ; RRID:Addgene_145467)
