[The description below was written by a language model from this plasmid's Addgene catalogue record and pLannotate feature annotations shown in this document.]
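Description:
pGBW-m4046260 is an episomal yeast expression plasmid built to produce the SARS-CoV-2 nsp11 peptide in Saccharomyces cerevisiae. It is a yeast–E. coli shuttle vector. In bacteria it replicates from a ColE1/pUC-type origin and is selected with ampicillin through a β-lactamase gene, which the annotation places downstream of a cat promoter. In yeast it is maintained as a multicopy episome by the 2μ origin. Selection there is by complementation of uracil auxotrophy with URA3, a marker that can also be counterselected with 5-fluoroorotic acid. Short phage T3 and T7 early terminators and a tonB terminator flank the bacterial modules, presumably insulating them from read-through transcription. The annotation also calls a rop coding segment directly adjoining AmpR, although the catalogue lists the plasmid as high copy.

The expression cassette consists of the strong constitutive TEF1 promoter and a CYC1 terminator fragment. The roughly 110 nt gap between them holds the payload, which the feature table does not annotate. According to the record, this is a wild-type nsp11 sequence made by gene synthesis with a NotI site. nsp11 is a very short product of the ORF1ab polyprotein region, and the insert is listed as only about 32 bp. It is fused at its C terminus to a backbone-encoded thrombin cleavage site and 6xHis tag, which allows metal-affinity purification or detection and later removal of the tag. The listing of budding yeast alongside the virus as species may indicate codon adaptation, but the record does not say so. The plasmid's stated purpose is expression of nsp11 in yeast, and no more specific application is given.
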