Features (pLannotate 1.2.2; 12 found; start..end, strand, type, name):
     10..417     +  promoter       TEF1 promoter: S. cerevisiae TEF1; promoter for EF-1α
    531..703     +  terminator     CYC1 terminator (fragment): S. cerevisiae CYC1; transcription terminator for CYC1
    739..915     +  promoter       URA3 promoter (fragment): S. cerevisiae URA3
    916..1719    +  CDS            URA3: orotidine-5'-phosphate decarboxylase, required for uracil biosynthesis; S. cerevisiae URA3; yeast auxotrophic marker, counterselectable with 5-fluoroorotic acid (5-FOA)
   1802..2784    -  rep_origin     2μ ori: yeast 2μ plasmid origin of replication
   2862..2891    +  terminator     T3Te terminator: phage T3 early transcription terminator
   2913..3500    +  rep_origin     ori: high-copy-number ColE1/pMB1/pBR322/pUC origin of replication
   3512..3539    -  terminator     T7Te terminator: phage T7 early transcription terminator
   3563..3754    -  CDS            rop: Rop protein, which maintains plasmids at low copy number; rop
   3755..4615    -  CDS            AmpR: β-lactamase; bla; confers resistance to ampicillin, carbenicillin, and related antibiotics
   4616..4718    -  promoter       cat promoter: promoter of the E. coli cat gene encoding chloramphenicol acetyltransferase
   4719..4750    -  terminator     tonB terminator: bidirectional E. coli tonB-P14 transcription terminator
>Addgene plasmid #145467 | pGBW-m4046260 | depositor full sequence | sequence record 287644 | Full Sequence
GCGGCCGCCCCACACACCATAGCTTCAAAATGTTTCTACTCCTTTTTTACTCTTCCAGATTTTCTCGGAC
TCCGCGCATCGCCGTACCACTTCAAAACACCCAAGCACAGCATACTAAATTTCCCCTCTTTCTTCCTCTA
GGGTGTCGTTAATTACCCGTACTAAAGGTTTGGAAAAGAAAAAAGAGACCGCCTCGTTTCTTTTTCTTCG
TCGAAAAAGGCAATAAAAATTTTTATCACGTTTCTTTTTCTTGAAAATTTTTTTTTTTGATTTTTTTCTC
TTTCGATGACCTCCCATTGATATTTAAGTTAATAAACGGTCTTCAATTTCTCAAGTTTCAGTTTCATTTT
TCTTGTTCTATTACAACTTTTTTTACTTCTTGCTCATTAGAAAGAAAGCATAGCAATCTAATCTAAGTTT
TAATTACAAAATGGCTGATGCACAATCGTTTTTAAACGGGTTTGCGCTCGTGCCGAGAGGTTCTCACCAT
CATCACCATCATTAAACAGGCCCCTTTTCCTTTGTCGATATCATGTAATTAGTTATGTCACGCTTACATT
CACGCCCTCCTCCCACATCCGCTCTAACCGAAAAGGAAGGAGTTAGACAACCTGAAGTCTAGGTCCCTAT
TTATTTTTTTTAATAGTTATGTTAGTATTAAGAACGTTATTTATATTTCAAATTTTTCTTTTTTTTCTGT
ACAAAGCGGCCGCCGAACCACTAGTGCACTGCAGTACACGGTTTCCTTGAAATTTTTTTGATTCGGTAAT
CTCCGAACAGAAGGAAGAACGAAGGAAGGAGCACAGACTTAGATTGGTATATATACGCATATGTAGTGTT
GAAGAAACATGAAATTGCCCAGTATTCTTAACCCAACTGCACAGAACAAAAACGTGCAGGAAACGAAGAT
AAATCATGTCGAAAGCTACATATAAGGAACGTGCTGCTACTCATCCTAGTCCTGTTGCTGCCAAGCTATT
TAATATCATGCACGAAAAGCAAACAAACTTGTGTGCTTCATTGGATGTTCGTACCACCAAGGAATTACTG
GAGTTAGTTGAAGCATTAGGTCCCAAAATTTGTTTACTAAAAACACATGTGGATATCTTGACTGATTTTT
CCATGGAGGGCACAGTTAAGCCGCTAAAGGCATTATCCGCCAAGTACAATTTTTTACTCTTCGAGGACAG
AAAATTTGCTGACATTGGTAATACAGTCAAATTGCAGTACTCTGCGGGTGTATACAGAATAGCAGAATGG
GCAGACATTACGAATGCACACGGTGTGGTGGGCCCAGGTATTGTTAGCGGTTTGAAGCAGGCGGCAGAAG
AAGTAACAAAGGAACCTAGAGGCCTTTTGATGTTAGCAGAATTGTCATGCAAGGGCTCCCTATCTACTGG
AGAATATACTAAGGGTACTGTTGACATTGCGAAGAGCGACAAAGATTTTGTTATCGGCTTTATTGCTCAA
AGAGACATGGGTGGAAGAGATGAAGGTTACGATTGGTTGATTATGACACCCGGTGTGGGTTTAGATGACA
AGGGAGATGCATTGGGTCAACAGTATAGAACCGTGGATGATGTGGTTTCTACAGGATCTGACATTATTAT
TGTTGGAAGAGGACTATTTGCAAAGGGAAGGGATGCTAAGGTAGAGGGTGAACGTTACAGAAAAGCAGGC
TGGGAAGCATATTTGAGAAGATGCGGCCAGCAAAACTAAAAAACTGTATTATAAGTAAATGCATGTATAC
TAAACTCACAAATTAGAGCTTCAATTTAATTATATCAGTTATTACCCGAGTAACGAAGCATCTGTGCTTC
ATTTTGTAGAACAAAAATGCAACGCGAGAGCGCTAATTTTTCAAACAAAGAATCTGAGCTGCATTTTTAC
AGAACAGAAATGCAACGCGAAAGCGCTATTTTACCAACGAAGAATCTGTGCTTCATTTTTGTAAAACAAA
AATGCAACGCGAGAGCGCTAATTTTTCAAACAAAGAATCTGAGCTGCATTTTTACAGAACAGAAATGCAA
CGCGAGAGCGCTATTTTACCAACAAAGAATCTATACTTCTTTTTTGTTCTACAAAAATGCATCCCGAGAG
CGCTATTTTTCTAACAAAGCATCTTAGATTACTTTTTTTCTCCTTTGTGCGCTCTATAATGCAGTCTCTT
GATAACTTTTTGCACTGTAGGTCCGTTAAGGTTAGAAGAAGGCTACTTTGGTGTCTATTTTCTCTTCCAT
AAAAAAAGCCTGACTCCACTTCCCGCGTTTACTGATTACTAGCGAAGCTGCGGGTGCATTTTTTCAAGAT
AAAGGCATCCCCGATTATATTCTATACCGATGTGGATTGCGCATACTTTGTGAACAGAAAGTGATAGCGT
TGATGATTCTTCATTGGTCAGAAAATTATGAACGGTTTCTTCTATTTTGTCTCTATATACTACGTATAGG
AAATGTTTACATTTTCGTATTGTTTTCGATTCACTCTATGAATAGTTCTTACTACAATTTTTTTGTCTAA
AGAGTAATACTAGAGATAAACATAAAAAATGTAGAGGTCGAGTTTAGATGCAAGTTCAAGGAGCGAAAGG
TGGATGGGTAGGTTATATAGGGATATAGCACAGAGATATATAGCAAAGAGATACTTTTGAGCAATGTTTG
TGGAAGCGGTATTCGCAATATTTTAGTAGCTCGTTACAGTCCGGTGCGTTTTTGGTTTTTTGAAAGTGCG
TCATCAGAGCGCTTTTGGTTTTCAAAAGCGCTCTGAAGTTCCTATACTTTCTAGCTAGAGAATAGGAACT
TCCCGAGCGGCCGCGTGTTACAAGCTTGACTCCAGCGTAACTGGACTGCAATCAACTCACTGGCTCACCT
TCACGGGTGGGCCTTTCTTCGGTAGAAAATCAAAGGATCTTCTTGAGATCCTTTTTTTCTGCGCGTAATC
TGCTGCTTGCAAACAAAAAAACCACCGCTACCAGCGGTGGTTTGTTTGCCGGATCAAGAGCTACCAACTC
TTTTTCCGAGGTAACTGGCTTCAGCAGAGCGCAGATACCAAATACTGTTCTTCTAGTGTAGCCGTAGTTA
GGCCACCACTTCAAGAACTCTGTAGCACCGCCTACATACCTCGCTCTGCTAATCCTGTTACCAGTGGCTG
CTGCCAGTGGCGATAAGTCGTGTCTTACCGGGTTGGACTCAAGACGATAGTTACCGGATAAGGCGCAGCG
GTCGGGCTGAACGGGGGGTTCGTGCACACAGCCCAGCTTGGAGCGAACGACCTACACCGAACTGAGATAC
CTACAGCGTGAGCTATGAGAAAGCGCCACGCTTCCCGAAGGGAGAAAGGCGGACAGGTATCCGGTAAGCG
GCAGGGTCGGAACAGGAGAGCGCACGAGGGAGCTTCCAGGGGTAAACGCCTGGTATCTTTATAGTCCTGT
CGGGTTTCGCCACCTCTGACTTGAGCATCGATTTTTGTGATGCTCGTCAGGGGGGCGGAGCCTATGGAAA
AACGCCAGCAACGCAGAAAGGCCCACCCGAAGGTGAGCCAGGTGATTACATTTGGGCCCTCATCAGAGGT
TTTCACCGTCATCACCGAAACGCGCGAGGCAGCTGCGGTAAAGCTCATCAGCGTGGTCGTGAAGCGATTC
ACAGATGTCTGCCTGTTCATCCGCGTCCAGCTCGTTGAGTTTCTCCAGAAGCGTTAATGTCTGGCTTCTG
ATAAAGCGGGCCATGTTAAGGGCGGTTTTTTCCTGTTTGGTCACTTACCAATGCTTAATCAGTGAGGCAC
CTATCTCAGCGATCTGTCTATTTCGTTCATCCATAGTTGCCTGACTCCCCGTCGTGTAGATAACTACGAT
GCGGGAGGGCTTACCATCTGGCCCCAGTGCTGCAATGATACCGCGAGACCCACGCTCACCGGCTCCAGAT
TTATCAGCAATAAACCAGCCAGCCGGGAGGGCCGAGCGCAGAAGTGATCCTGCAACTTTATCCGCCTCCA
TCCAGTCTATTAATTGTTGCCGGGAAGCTAGAGTAAGTAGTTCGCCAGTTAATAGTTTGCGCAACGTTGT
TGCCATTGCTACAGGCATCGTGGTGTCACGCTCGTCGTTTGGTATGGCTTCATTCAGCTCCGGTTCCCAA
CGATCAAGGCGAGTTACATGATCCCCCATGTTGTGCAAAAAAGCGGTTAGCTCCTTCGGTCCTCCGATCG
TTGCCAGAAGTAAGTTGGCCGCAGTGTTATCACTCATGGTTATGGCAGCACTGCATAATTCTCTTACTGT
CATGCCATCCGTGAGATGCTTTTCTGTGACTGGTGAGTACTCAACCAAGTCATTCTGAGAATAGTGTATG
CGGCGACCGAGTTGCTCTTGCCCGGCGTCAATACGGGATAATACCGCGCCACATAGCAGAACTTTAAAAG
TGCTCATCATTGGAAAACGTTCTTCGGGGCGTAAACTCTCAAGGATCTTACCGCTGTTGAGATCCAGTTC
GATGTAACCCACTCGTGCACCCAACTGATCTTCAGCATCTTTTACTTTCACCAGCGTTTCTGGGTGAGCA
AAAACAGGAAGGCAAAATGCCGCAAAAAAGGGAATAAGGGCGACACGGAAATGTTGAATACTCATTTTAG
CTTCCTTAGCTCCTGAAAATCTCGATAACTCAAAAAATACGCCCGGTAGTGATCTTATTTCATTATGGTG
AAAGTTGGAACCTCTTACGTGCCGATCAAGTCAAAAGCCTCCGGTCGGAGGCTTTTGACTTTCTGCTATG
GAGGTCAGGTATGATTTAAATGGTCAGTTAGA
